>Addgene plasmid #159792 | pGL3-U6-pegRNA_HOXD13_CtoT-EGFP | addgene full sequence | sequence record 314793 | Addgene NGS Result
GAGGGCCTATTTCCCATGATTCCTTCATATTTGCATATACGATACAAGGCTGTTAGAGAGATAATTGGAA
TTAATTTGACTGTAAACACAAAGATATTAGTACAAAATACGTGACGTAGAAAGTAATAATTTCTTGGGTA
GTTTGCAGTTTTAAAATTATGTTTTAAAATGGACTATCATATGCTTACCGTAACTTGAAAGTATTTCGAT
TTCTTGGCTTTATATATCTTGTGGAAAGGACGAAACACCGGAGGCATACATCTCCATGGAGTTTTAGAGC
TAGAAATAGCAAGTTAAAATAAGGCTAGTCCGTTATCAACTTGAAAAAGTGGCACCGAGTCGGTGCGACT
GGTAGACCTCCATGGAGATGTATGTTTTTTTAAAGAATTCTCGACCTCGAGACAAATGGCAGTATTCATC
CACAATTTTAAAAGAAAAGGGGGGATTGGGGGGTACAGTGCAGGGGAAAGAATAGTAGACATAATAGCAA
CAGACATACAAACTAAAGAATTACAAAAACAAATTACAAAAATTCAAAATTTTCGGGTTTATTACAGGGA
CAGCAGAGATCCACTTTGGCCGCGGCTCGAGGGGGTTGGGGTTGCGCCTTTTCCAAGGCAGCCCTGGGTT
TGCGCAGGGACGCGGCTGCTCTGGGCGTGGTTCCGGGAAACGCAGCGGCGCCGACCCTGGGACTCGCACA
TTCTTCACGTCCGTTCGCAGCGTCACCCGGATCTTCGCCGCTACCCTTGTGGGCCCCCCGGCGACGCTTC
CTGCTCCGCCCCTAAGTCGGGAAGGTTCCTTGCGGTTCGCGGCGTGCCGGACGTGACAAACGGAAGCCGC
ACGTCTCACTAGTACCCTCGCAGACGGACAGCGCCAGGGAGCAATGGCAGCGCGCCGACCGCGATGGGCT
GTGGCCAATAGCGGCTGCTCAGCAGGGCGCGCCGAGAGCAGCGGCCGGGAAGGGGCGGTGCGGGAGGCGG
GGTGTGGGGCGGTAGTGTGGGCCCTGTTCCTGCCCGCGCGGTGTTCCGCATTCTGCAAGCCTCCGGAGCG
CACGTCGGCAGTCGGCTCCCTCGTTGACCGAATCACCGACCTCTCTCCCCAGGGGGATCCATGGTGAGCA
AGGGCGAGGAGCTGTTCACCGGGGTGGTGCCCATCCTGGTCGAGCTGGACGGCGACGTAAACGGCCACAA
GTTCAGCGTGTCCGGCGAGGGCGAGGGCGATGCCACCTACGGCAAGCTGACCCTGAAGTTCATCTGCACC
ACCGGCAAGCTGCCCGTGCCCTGGCCCACCCTCGTGACCACCCTGACCTACGGCGTGCAGTGCTTCAGCC
GCTACCCCGACCACATGAAGCAGCACGACTTCTTCAAGTCCGCCATGCCCGAAGGCTACGTCCAGGAGCG
CACCATCTTCTTCAAGGACGACGGCAACTACAAGACCCGCGCCGAGGTGAAGTTCGAGGGCGACACCCTG
GTGAACCGCATCGAGCTGAAGGGCATCGACTTCAAGGAGGACGGCAACATCCTGGGGCACAAGCTGGAGT
ACAACTACAACAGCCACAACGTCTATATCATGGCCGACAAGCAGAAGAACGGCATCAAGGTGAACTTCAA
GATCCGCCACAACATCGAGGACGGCAGCGTGCAGCTCGCCGACCACTACCAGCAGAACACCCCCATCGGC
GACGGCCCCGTGCTGCTGCCCGACAACCACTACCTGAGCACCCAGTCCGCCCTGAGCAAAGACCCCAACG
AGAAGCGCGATCACATGGTCCTGCTGGAGTTCGTGACCGCCGCCGGGATCACTCTCGGCATGGACGAGCT
GTACAAGTAAAGCGGCCGCGACTCTAGATCATAATCAGCCATACCACATTTGTAGAGGTTTTACTTGCTT
TAAAAAACCTCCCACACCTCCCCCTGAACCTGAAACATAAAATGAATGCAATTGTTGTTGTTAACTTGTT
TATTGCAGCTTATAATGGTTACAAATAAAGCAATAGCATCACAAATTTCACAAATAAAGCATTTTTTTCA
CTGCATTCTAGTTGTGGTTTGTCCAAACTCATCAATGTATCTTAGTCGACCGATGCCCTTGAGAGCCTTC
AACCCAGTCAGCTCCTTCCGGTGGGCGCGGGGCATGACTATCGTCGCCGCACTTATGACTGTCTTCTTTA
TCATGCAACTCGTAGGACAGGTGCCGGCAGCGCTCTTCCGCTTCCTCGCTCACTGACTCGCTGCGCTCGG
TCGTTCGGCTGCGGCGAGCGGTATCAGCTCACTCAAAGGCGGTAATACGGTTATCCACAGAATCAGGGGA
TAACGCAGGAAAGAACATGTGAGCAAAAGGCCAGCAAAAGGCCAGGAACCGTAAAAAGGCCGCGTTGCTG
GCGTTTTTCCATAGGCTCCGCCCCCCTGACGAGCATCACAAAAATCGACGCTCAAGTCAGAGGTGGCGAA
ACCCGACAGGACTATAAAGATACCAGGCGTTTCCCCCTGGAAGCTCCCTCGTGCGCTCTCCTGTTCCGAC
CCTGCCGCTTACCGGATACCTGTCCGCCTTTCTCCCTTCGGGAAGCGTGGCGCTTTCTCATAGCTCACGC
TGTAGGTATCTCAGTTCGGTGTAGGTCGTTCGCTCCAAGCTGGGCTGTGTGCACGAACCCCCCGTTCAGC
CCGACCGCTGCGCCTTATCCGGTAACTATCGTCTTGAGTCCAACCCGGTAAGACACGACTTATCGCCACT
GGCAGCAGCCACTGGTAACAGGATTAGCAGAGCGAGGTATGTAGGCGGTGCTACAGAGTTCTTGAAGTGG
TGGCCTAACTACGGCTACACTAGAAGAACAGTATTTGGTATCTGCGCTCTGCTGAAGCCAGTTACCTTCG
GAAAAAGAGTTGGTAGCTCTTGATCCGGCAAACAAACCACCGCTGGTAGCGGTGGTTTTTTTGTTTGCAA
GCAGCAGATTACGCGCAGAAAAAAAGGATCTCAAGAAGATCCTTTGATCTTTTCTACGGGGTCTGACGCT
CAGTGGAACGAAAACTCACGTTAAGGGATTTTGGTCATGAGATTATCAAAAAGGATCTTCACCTAGATCC
TTTTAAATTAAAAATGAAGTTTTAAATCAATCTAAAGTATATATGAGTAAACTTGGTCTGACAGTTACCA
ATGCTTAATCAGTGAGGCACCTATCTCAGCGATCTGTCTATTTCGTTCATCCATAGTTGCCTGACTCCCC
GTCGTGTAGATAACTACGATACGGGAGGGCTTACCATCTGGCCCCAGTGCTGCAATGATACCGCGGGACC
CACGCTCACCGGCTCCAGATTTATCAGCAATAAACCAGCCAGCCGGAAGGGCCGAGCGCAGAAGTGGTCC
TGCAACTTTATCCGCCTCCATCCAGTCTATTAATTGTTGCCGGGAAGCTAGAGTAAGTAGTTCGCCAGTT
AATAGTTTGCGCAACGTTGTTGCCATTGCTACAGGCATCGTGGTGTCACGCTCGTCGTTTGGTATGGCTT
CATTCAGCTCCGGTTCCCAACGATCAAGGCGAGTTACATGATCCCCCATGTTGTGCAAAAAAGCGGTTAG
CTCCTTCGGTCCTCCGATCGTTGTCAGAAGTAAGTTGGCCGCAGTGTTATCACTCATGGTTATGGCAGCA
CTGCATAATTCTCTTACTGTCATGCCATCCGTAAGATGCTTTTCTGTGACTGGTGAGTACTCAACCAAGT
CATTCTGAGAATAGTGTATGCGGCGACCGAGTTGCTCTTGCCCGGCGTCAATACGGGATAATACCGCGCC
ACATAGCAGAACTTTAAAAGTGCTCATCATTGGAAAACGTTCTTCGGGGCGAAAACTCTCAAGGATCTTA
CCGCTGTTGAGATCCAGTTCGATGTAACCCACTCGTGCACCCAACTGATCTTCAGCATCTTTTACTTTCA
CCAGCGTTTCTGGGTGAGCAAAAACAGGAAGGCAAAATGCCGCAAAAAAGGGAATAAGGGCGACACGGAA
ATGTTGAATACTCATACTCTTCCTTTTTCAATATTATTGAAGCATTTATCAGGGTTATTGTCTCATGAGC
GGATACATATTTGAATGTATTTAGAAAAATAAACAAATAGGGGTTCCGCGCACATTTCCCCGAAAAGTGC
CACCTG
[124 nt withheld, positions 4137-4260]
C
[91 nt withheld, positions 4262-4352]
A
[49 nt withheld, positions 4354-4402]
CCTTTGACGTTGGAGTCCACGTTCTTT
[37 nt withheld, positions 4430-4466]
ACCCTATCTCGGTCTATTCTTTTGATTTATAAGGGATTTTGCCGATTTCGGCCTATTGGTTAAAAAATGA
GCTGATTTAACAAAAATTTAACGCGAATTTTAACAAAATATTAACGCTTACAATTTGCCATTCGCCATTC
AGGCTGCGCAACTGTTGGGAAGGGCGATCGGTGCGGGCCTCTTCGCTATTACGCCAGCCCAAGCTACCAT
GATAAGTAAGTAATATTAAGGTACGGGAGGTACTTGGAGCGGCCGCAATAAAATATCTTTATTTTCATTA
CATCTGTGTGTTGGTTTTTTGTGTGAATCGATAGTACTAACATACGCTCTCCATCAAAACAAAACGAAAC
AAAACAAACTAGCAAAATAGGCTGTCCCCAGTGCAAGTGCAGGTGCCAGAACATTTCTCTATCGATAGGT
ACCGATTAGTGAACGGATCTCGACGGTATCGATCACGAGACTAGCCTCGAGCGGCCGCCCCCTTCACC
Features (pLannotate 1.2.2; 16 found; start..end, strand, type, name):
      1..241     +  promoter       U6 promoter: RNA polymerase III promoter for human U6 snRNA
    271..346     +  misc_RNA       gRNA scaffold: guide RNA scaffold for the Streptococcus pyogenes CRISPR/Cas9 system
    426..543     +  misc_feature   cPPT/CTS: central polypurine tract and central termination sequence of HIV-1
    592..1102    +  promoter       hPGK promoter: human phosphoglycerate kinase 1 promoter
   1111..1830    +  CDS            EGFP: the original enhanced GFP (Yang et al., 1996) mammalian codon-optimized
   1847..1930    +  CDS            large T antigen (fragment): large T antigen from SV40 (simian virus 40)
   1953..2074    +  polyA_signal   SV40 poly(A) signal: SV40 polyadenylation signal
   2075..2206    +  CDS            TcR (fragment): tetracycline efflux protein; tet; confers resistance to tetracycline
   2386..2974    -  rep_origin     ori: high-copy-number ColE1/pMB1/pBR322/pUC origin of replication
   3145..4005    -  CDS            AmpR: β-lactamase; bla; confers resistance to ampicillin, carbenicillin, and related antibiotics
   4006..4110    -  promoter       AmpR promoter: bla
   4137..4565    +  rep_origin     f1 ori (sequence partly withheld): f1 bacteriophage origin of replication; arrow indicates direction of (+) strand synthesis
   4597..4664    -  CDS            lacZα (fragment): LacZα fragment of β-galactosidase; lacZ fragment
   4723..4771    +  polyA_signal   poly(A) signal: synthetic polyadenylation signal
   4785..4876    +  misc_feature   pause site: RNA polymerase II transcriptional pause signal from the human α2 globin gene
   4889..4905    +  CDS            Rev (fragment): human immunodeficiency virus 1 (HIV-1) Rev protein; rev; enhances nuclear export of unspliced and incompletely spliced viral mRNAs
