[The description below was written by a language model from this plasmid's Addgene catalogue record and pLannotate feature annotations shown in this document.]
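Description:
pGL3-U6-pegRNA_HOXD13_CtoT-EGFP is a 4,954-nt mammalian expression plasmid built on the pGL3-U6-sgRNA-EGFP backbone that delivers a prime editing guide RNA (pegRNA) for the Streptococcus pyogenes Cas9-based prime editing system. It is maintained in E. coli as a high-copy plasmid through a ColE1/pUC-type origin and selected with ampicillin via the β-lactamase gene. An f1 origin is also present. Short annotated fragments of lacZα, TcR, SV40 large T antigen and HIV-1 Rev appear to be backbone remnants rather than functional genes. A synthetic poly(A) signal and an α2-globin transcriptional pause site lie upstream of the U6 cassette, an arrangement typical of pGL3 vectors for limiting read-through transcription from the backbone.

The payload is a human U6 RNA polymerase III promoter followed by a short unannotated gap, where the spacer presumably sits, and then the S. pyogenes gRNA scaffold. According to the depositor comments, the reverse-transcriptase template and primer binding site (RT and PBS) were cloned as a second insert. These would lie 3′ of the scaffold, although the feature table does not annotate them. Together these parts make up a pegRNA that directs a prime editor to the HOXD13 site and templates a C-to-T substitution. Downstream, after a cPPT/CTS element, a human PGK promoter drives EGFP, terminated by an SV40 poly(A) signal, so transfected cells can be identified by fluorescence. The prime editor protein is not encoded here and must be supplied separately. The stated purpose is editing in mouse cells, whereas the catalogue lists the insert species and gene entry as human. The record does not resolve this discrepancy.
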