Addgene plasmid #159792: pGL3-U6-pegRNA_HOXD13_CtoT-EGFP
Purpose: S. pyogenes pegRNA for C to T mutation at the HOXD13 site of mouse cells using prime editing
Depositing lab: Xiaolong Wang. Depositing organization: Northwest Agriculture and Forestry University. Publication: Efficient generation of mouse models with the prime editing system. Liu Y, Li X, He S, Huang S, Li C, Chen Y, Liu Z, Huang X, Wang X. Cell Discov. 2020 Apr 28;6:27. doi: 10.1038/s41421-020-0165-z. eCollection 2020. PubMed 32351707.
Backbone
  Vector backbone: pGL3-U6-sgRNA-EGFP
  Vector type: Mammalian Expression
Growth in bacteria
  Bacterial resistance: Ampicillin, 100 μg/mL
  Growth temperature: 37°C
  Growth strain: DH5alpha
  Copy number: High Copy
Gene/Insert
  Gene/Insert name: spacer of pegRNA_HOXD13_CtoT targeting HOXD13 gene
  Species: H. sapiens (human)
  Entrez Gene: HOXD13 (a.k.a. BDE, BDSD, HOX4I, SPD, SPD1)
  Cloning method: Restriction Enzyme; 5′ cloning site Unknown (unknown if destroyed); 3′ cloning site Unknown (unknown if destroyed)
Terms and licenses: Academic/Nonprofit Terms; Industry Terms: Not Available to Industry
Depositor comments: Other insert name: RT&PBS of pegRNA_HOXD13_CtoT targting HOXD13 gene
How to cite: pGL3-U6-pegRNA_HOXD13_CtoT-EGFP was a gift from Xiaolong Wang (Addgene plasmid # 159792 ; http://n2t.net/addgene:159792 ; RRID:Addgene_159792)
